Addgene plasmid #14892: pBad-mKalama1
Purpose: Bacterial expression of mKalama1 blue fluorescent protein
Depositing lab: Robert Campbell. Depositing organization: University of Alberta. Publication: Exploration of New Chromophore Structures Leads to the Identification of Improved Blue Fluorescent Proteins. Ai HW, Shaner NC, Cheng Z, Tsien RY, Campbell RE. Biochemistry. 2007 May 22;46(20):5904-10. doi: 10.1021/bi700199g PubMed 17444659.
Backbone
  Vector backbone: pBad/His B
  Backbone manufacturer: Invitrogen
  Backbone size w/o insert (bp): 4100
  Vector type: Bacterial Expression
Growth in bacteria
  Bacterial resistance: Ampicillin, 100 μg/mL
  Growth temperature: 37°C
  Growth strain: DH5alpha
  Copy number: Low Copy
Gene/Insert
  Gene/Insert name: mKalama1 (alt name: mKalama1 blue fluorescent protein)
  Species: evolved fluorescent protein
  Insert size (bp): 720
  Mutation: The fluorescent protein was inserted between XhoI and EcoR1 of pBad/His B. There is an extra 'C' after XhoI to avoid the frameshift.
  GenBank ID: EF517317
  Tag / fusion protein: His (N terminal on backbone)
  Cloning method: Restriction Enzyme; 5′ cloning site XhoI (not destroyed); 3′ cloning site EcoRI (not destroyed)
  Sequencing primers: 5′ ATGCCATAGCATTTTTATCC; 3′ GATTTAATCTGTATCAGG
Terms and licenses: Academic/Nonprofit Terms; Industry Terms: Not Available to Industry
How to cite: pBad-mKalama1 was a gift from Robert Campbell (Addgene plasmid # 14892 ; http://n2t.net/addgene:14892 ; RRID:Addgene_14892)
