[The description below was written by a language model from this plasmid's Addgene catalogue record and the feature table of its GenBank file.]
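Description:
pBad-mKalama1 is a bacterial expression plasmid built on the commercial pBad/His B backbone (about 4.1 kb without insert) and carrying a roughly 720 bp coding sequence for mKalama1, a monomeric blue fluorescent protein obtained by directed evolution. It is maintained in E. coli under ampicillin selection and is catalogued as low copy. The record does not list the promoter or origin of replication. Vectors of the pBAD family generally drive expression from the arabinose-inducible araBAD promoter under control of the AraC regulator, which allows tunable induction, but these elements fall outside the annotated sequence available here.

The mKalama1 gene was inserted between the XhoI and EcoRI sites of the polylinker, both of which are retained. An extra cytosine was added after XhoI to keep the insert in frame with the backbone-encoded N-terminal leader.

The sequence record held for this plasmid covers only 514 bp, corresponding to the translation start region and the beginning of the fusion rather than the whole construct. Within it are annotated an efficient ribosome binding site derived from bacteriophage T7 gene 10, a 6xHis affinity tag, the T7 gene 10 leader peptide (T7 tag), which promotes efficient translation in E. coli, and a feature labelled as a TEV protease recognition site. Together these give an N-terminally His-tagged protein suited to metal-affinity purification, with a potential protease site between tag and fluorescent protein.

The plasmid is intended for producing mKalama1 in bacteria, for example for purification and spectroscopic characterisation of the protein or as a source of the coding sequence for subcloning.
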