LOCUS       Exported 514 bp ds-DNA linear SYN 18-MAY-2021
DEFINITION  Bacterial expression of mKalama1 blue fluorescent protein.
ACCESSION   .
VERSION     .
KEYWORDS    pBad-mKalama1
SOURCE      synthetic DNA construct
  ORGANISM  synthetic DNA construct
REFERENCE   1 (bases 1 to 514)
  AUTHORS   Ai HW, Shaner NC, Cheng Z, Tsien RY, Campbell RE
  TITLE     Exploration of New Chromophore Structures Leads to the
            Identification of Improved Blue Fluorescent Proteins.
  JOURNAL   Biochemistry. 2007 Apr 20. ():.
  PUBMED    17444659
REFERENCE   2 (bases 1 to 514)
  AUTHORS   .
  TITLE     Direct Submission
  JOURNAL   Exported May 18, 2021 from SnapGene Server 1.1.58
            http://www.snapgene.com
FEATURES             Location/Qualifiers
     source          1..514
                     /organism="synthetic DNA construct"
                     /mol_type="other DNA"
     RBS             66..88
                     /note="efficient ribosome binding site from bacteriophage
                     T7 gene 10 (Olins and Rangwala, 1989)"
     CDS             108..125
                     /codon_start=1
                     /product="6xHis affinity tag"
                     /label=6xHis
                     /translation="HHHHHH"
     CDS             129..161
                     /codon_start=1
                     /product="leader peptide from bacteriophage T7 gene 10"
                     /label=T7 tag (gene 10 leader)
                     /note="promotes efficient translation in E. coli"
                     /translation="MASMTGGQQMG"
     CDS             174..194
                     /codon_start=1
                     /product="tobacco etch virus (TEV) protease recognition and
                     cleavage site"
                     /label=TEV site
                     /translation="ENLYFQG"
ORIGIN
        1 cctgacgctt tttatcgcaa ctctctactg tttctccata cccgtttttt tgggctagaa
       61 ataattttgt ttaactttaa gaaggagata tacatatgcg gggttctcat catcatcatc
      121 atcatggtat ggctagcatg actggtggac agcaaatggg tcgggatctg tacgagaacc
      181 tgtacttcca gggctcgagc atggtgagca agggcgagga gctgttcacc ggggtggtgc
      241 ccatcctggt cgagatggac ggcgacgtaa acggccgcaa gttcagcgtg cgcggcgtgg
      301 gcgagggtga tgccacccac ggcaagctga ccctgaagtt catctgcacc tccggcaagc
      361 tgcccgtgcc ctggcctacc ctcgtgacca ccctgtctta cggcgtgcag tgcttctccc
      421 gctaccccga ccacatgaag cagcacgact tcttcaagtc cgccatgccc gaaggctacg
      481 tccaggagcg caccatcttc ttcaaggacg acgg
//
