>Addgene plasmid #14892 | pBad-mKalama1 | addgene partial sequence | sequence record 63146 | pBAD-rev
TTCGAATTCTTACTTGTACAGCTCGTCCATGCCGGGAGTGATCCCGGCGGCGGTGCGGAACTCCAGCAGG
ACCATGTGATCGCGCTTCTCGTTGGGGTCTTTGCTCAGCTTCACCTGCACGCTCAGGTAGTGGTTGTCGG
GCAGCAGCACGGAGCCGTCGCCGATGGGGGTGTTCTGCTGGTAGTGGTCGGCGAGCTGCACGCCGCCGTC
CTCGACGTTGTGCCTGATCTCGAAGTTCGCTTTGATGCCGTTCTTCTGCTTGTCGGCCGTGATATAGACG
TTCCCGACGTTCATGTTGTACTCCAGCTTGTGCCCCAGGATGTTACCGTCCTCCTTGAAGTCGGTGCCCT
TCAGCACGATGCGGTTCACCAGGGTGTCGCCCTCGAACTTCACCTCGGCGCGGGTCTTGTAGCTGCCGTC
GTCCTTGAAGAAGATGGTGCGCTCCTGGACGTAGCCTTCGGGCATGGCGGACTTGAAGAAGTCGTGCTGC
TTCATGTGGTCGGGGTAGCGGGAGAAGCACTGCACGCCGTAAGACAGGGTGGTCACGAGGGTAGGCCAGG
GCACGGGCAGCTTGCCGGAGGTGCAGATGAACTTCAGGGTCAGCTTGCCGTGGGTGGCATCACCCTCGCC
CACGCCGCGCACGCTGAACTTGCGGCCGTTTACGTCGCCGTCCATCTCGACCAGGATGGGCACCACCCCG
GTGAACAGCTCCTCGCCCTTGCTCACCATGCTCGAGCCCTGGAAGTACAGGTTCTCGTACAGATCCCGAC
CCATTTGCTGTCCACCAGTCATGCTAGCCATACCATGATGATGATGATGATGAGAACCCCGCATAT
